Addgene plasmid #62094: pMuLE ENTR CMV loxP L5-L2
Purpose: (Empty Backbone) MuLE (Multiple Lentiviral Expression) Entry vector containing a CMV promoter and multiple cloning site flanked by loxP sites. Compatible with MultiSite Gateway cloning
Depositing lab: Ian Frew. Depositing organization: University of Zurich. Publication: A versatile modular vector system for rapid combinatorial mammalian genetics. Albers J, Danzer C, Rechsteiner M, Lehmann H, Brandt LP, Hejhal T, Catalano A, Busenhart P, Goncalves AF, Brandt S, Bode PK, Bode-Lesniewska B, Wild PJ, Frew IJ. J Clin Invest. 2015 Mar 9. pii: 79743. doi: 10.1172/JCI79743. PubMed 25751063.
Backbone
  Vector backbone: N/A
  Vector type: Mammalian Expression, Cre/Lox ; MuLE Gateway Entry Vector
Growth in bacteria
  Bacterial resistance: Kanamycin, 50 μg/mL
  Growth temperature: 37°C
  Growth strain: DH5alpha
  Copy number: High Copy
Gene/Insert
  Gene/Insert name: None
Terms and licenses: Academic/Nonprofit Terms; Industry Terms: Not Available to Industry
How to cite: pMuLE ENTR CMV loxP L5-L2 was a gift from Ian Frew (Addgene plasmid # 62094 ; http://n2t.net/addgene:62094 ; RRID:Addgene_62094)
