[The description below was written by a language model from this plasmid's Addgene catalogue record and pLannotate feature annotations shown in this document.]
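Description:
pMuLE ENTR CMV loxP L5-L2 is an empty MultiSite Gateway entry vector from the MuLE (Multiple Lentiviral Expression) modular cloning system. It is a small (about 3.4 kb) bacterial plasmid, not itself a lentiviral vector. It is propagated in E. coli at high copy from a ColE1/pUC-type origin and selected with kanamycin through an aph(3')-Ia resistance gene. The record names no parental backbone. However, the rrnB T1 and T2 terminators upstream of the recombination cassette, together with short lacI and lacZα remnants, are typical of standard Gateway entry plasmids, where the terminators insulate the cassette from read-through transcription.

The functional module lies between attL5 and attL2 and spans the numbering origin of the circular sequence. After attL5 come the human cytomegalovirus immediate-early enhancer and promoter, then a T7 promoter, and then two loxP sites in the same orientation about 90 bp apart that bracket the multiple cloning site. The second loxP is followed by attL2, with another T7 promoter just outside it. A very short match to a truncated HIV-1 5' LTR at the end of the CMV promoter is only a fragment and probably an annotation artefact. No insert is present, and no polyadenylation signal is annotated within the module.

A user clones a cDNA or other element into the cloning site so that it is driven by CMV in mammalian cells and flanked by direct loxP repeats, which allows Cre recombinase to excise it. The L5-L2 site pair sets the module's position when it is combined with other MuLE entry vectors in an LR Clonase reaction into a lentiviral destination vector, for building multi-element constructs for combinatorial mammalian genetics.
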