Features (pLannotate 1.2.2; 15 found; start..end, strand, type, name):
      7..40      +  protein_bind   loxP: Cre-mediated recombination occurs in the 8-bp core sequence (GCATACAT). Cre recombinase
    132..165     +  protein_bind   loxP: Cre-mediated recombination occurs in the 8-bp core sequence (GCATACAT). Cre recombinase
    176..275     -  protein_bind   attL2: mutant version of attL; recombination site for the Gateway® LR reaction LR Clonase™
    306..324     -  promoter       T7 promoter: promoter for bacteriophage T7 RNA polymerase
    458..1267    +  CDS            KanR: aminoglycoside phosphotransferase; aph(3')-Ia; confers resistance to kanamycin in bacteria or G418 (Geneticin®) in eukaryotes
   1414..2002    +  rep_origin     ori: high-copy-number ColE1/pMB1/pBR322/pUC origin of replication
   2185..2277    +  CDS            lacI (fragment): lac repressor; lacI; The lac repressor binds to the lac operator to inhibit transcription in E. coli. This inhibition can be relieved by adding lactose or isopropyl-β-D-thiogalactopyranoside (IPTG).
   2332..2359    -  terminator     rrnB T2 terminator: transcription terminator T2 from the E. coli rrnB gene
   2491..2534    +  terminator     rrnB T1 terminator: Escherichia coli rrnB; transcription terminator T1 from the E. coli rrnB gene
   2581..2617    -  CDS            lacZα (fragment): LacZα fragment of β-galactosidase; lacZ fragment
   2634..2729    +  protein_bind   attL5: mutant version of attL; recombination site for the Gateway® LR reaction LR Clonase™
   2757..3136    +  enhancer       CMV enhancer: human cytomegalovirus immediate early enhancer
   3137..3340    +  promoter       CMV promoter: human cytomegalovirus (CMV) immediate early promoter
   3336..3369    +  LTR            5' LTR (truncated) (fragment): truncated 5' long terminal repeat (LTR) from HIV-1
   3385..3403    +  promoter       T7 promoter: promoter for bacteriophage T7 RNA polymerase
>Addgene plasmid #62094 | pMuLE ENTR CMV loxP L5-L2 | depositor full sequence | sequence record 101383 | Full Sequence
AGCTTCATAACTTCGTATAGCATACATTATACGAAGTTATGCTTGGTACCGAGCTCGGATCCACTAGTAA
CGGCCGCCAGTGTGCTGGAATTCTGCAGATATCCATCACACTGGCGGCCGCTCGAGCATGCATAACTTCG
TATAGCATACATTATACGAAGTTATGTCTAGAGGTACCCAGCTTTCTTGTACAAAGTTGGCATTATAAGA
AAGCATTGCTTATCAATTTGTTGCAACGAACAGGTCACTATCAGTCAAAATAAAATCATTATTTGCCATC
CAGCTGCAGGGCGGCCGCGATATCCCCTATAGTGAGTCGTATTACATGGTCATAGCTGTTTCCTGGCAGC
TCTGGCCCGTGTCTCAAAATCTCTGATGTTACATTGCACAAGATAAAAATATATCATCATGAACAATAAA
ACTGTCTGCTTACATAAACAGTAATACAAGGGGTGTTATGAGCCATATTCAACGGGAAACGTCGAGGCCG
CGATTAAATTCCAACATGGATGCTGATTTATATGGGTATAAATGGGCTCGCGATAATGTCGGGCAATCAG
GTGCGACAATCTATCGCTTGTATGGGAAGCCCGATGCGCCAGAGTTGTTTCTGAAACATGGCAAAGGTAG
CGTTGCCAATGATGTTACAGATGAGATGGTCAGACTAAACTGGCTGACGGAATTTATGCCTCTTCCGACC
ATCAAGCATTTTATCCGTACTCCTGATGATGCATGGTTACTCACCACTGCGATCCCCGGAAAAACAGCAT
TCCAGGTATTAGAAGAATATCCTGATTCAGGTGAAAATATTGTTGATGCGCTGGCAGTGTTCCTGCGCCG
GTTGCATTCGATTCCTGTTTGTAATTGTCCTTTTAACAGCGATCGCGTATTTCGTCTCGCTCAGGCGCAA
TCACGAATGAATAACGGTTTGGTTGATGCGAGTGATTTTGATGACGAGCGTAATGGCTGGCCTGTTGAAC
AAGTCTGGAAAGAAATGCATAAACTTTTGCCATTCTCACCGGATTCAGTCGTCACTCATGGTGATTTCTC
ACTTGATAACCTTATTTTTGACGAGGGGAAATTAATAGGTTGTATTGATGTTGGACGAGTCGGAATCGCA
GACCGATACCAGGATCTTGCCATCCTATGGAACTGCCTCGGTGAGTTTTCTCCTTCATTACAGAAACGGC
TTTTTCAAAAATATGGTATTGATAATCCTGATATGAATAAATTGCAGTTTCATTTGATGCTCGATGAGTT
TTTCTAATCAGAATTGGTTAATTGGTTGTAACACTGGCAGAGCATTACGCTGACTTGACGGGACGGCGCA
AGCTCATGACCAAAATCCCTTAACGTGAGTTACGCGTCGTTCCACTGAGCGTCAGACCCCGTAGAAAAGA
TCAAAGGATCTTCTTGAGATCCTTTTTTTCTGCGCGTAATCTGCTGCTTGCAAACAAAAAAACCACCGCT
ACCAGCGGTGGTTTGTTTGCCGGATCAAGAGCTACCAACTCTTTTTCCGAAGGTAACTGGCTTCAGCAGA
GCGCAGATACCAAATACTGTTCTTCTAGTGTAGCCGTAGTTAGGCCACCACTTCAAGAACTCTGTAGCAC
CGCCTACATACCTCGCTCTGCTAATCCTGTTACCAGTGGCTGCTGCCAGTGGCGATAAGTCGTGTCTTAC
CGGGTTGGACTCAAGACGATAGTTACCGGATAAGGCGCAGCGGTCGGGCTGAACGGGGGGTTCGTGCACA
CAGCCCAGCTTGGAGCGAACGACCTACACCGAACTGAGATACCTACAGCGTGAGCTATGAGAAAGCGCCA
CGCTTCCCGAAGGGAGAAAGGCGGACAGGTATCCGGTAAGCGGCAGGGTCGGAACAGGAGAGCGCACGAG
GGAGCTTCCAGGGGGAAACGCCTGGTATCTTTATAGTCCTGTCGGGTTTCGCCACCTCTGACTTGAGCGT
CGATTTTTGTGATGCTCGTCAGGGGGGCGGAGCCTATGGAAAAACGCCAGCAACGCGGCCTTTTTACGGT
TCCTGGCCTTTTGCTGGCCTTTTGCTCACATGTTCTTTCCTGCGTTATCCCCTGATTCTGTGGATAACCG
TATTACCGCCTTTGAGTGAGCTGATACCGCTCGCCGCAGCCGAACGACCGAGCGCAGCGAGTCAGTGAGC
GAGGAAGCGGAAGAGCGCCCAATACGCAAACCGCCTCTCCCCGCGCGTTGGCCGATTCATTAATGCAGCT
GGCACGACAGGTTTCCCGACTGGAAAGCGGGCAGTGAGCGCAACGCAATTAATACGCGTACCGCTAGCCA
GGAAGAGTTTGTAGAAACGCAAAAAGGCCATCCGTCAGGATGGCCTTCTGCTTAGTTTGATGCCTGGCAG
TTTATGGCGGGCGTCCTGCCCGCCACCCTCCGGGCCGTTGCTTCACAACGTTCAAATCCGCTCCCGGCGG
ATTTGTCCTACTCAGGAGAGCGTTCACCGACAAACAACAGATAAAACGAAAGGCCCAGTCTTCCGACTGA
GCCTTTCGTTTTATTTGATGCCTGGCAGTTCCCTACTCTCGCGTTAACGCTAGCATGGATGTTTTCCCAG
TCACGACGTTGTAAAACGACGGCCAGTCTTAAGCTCGGGCCCCAAATAATGATTTTATTTTGACTGATAG
TGACCTGTTCGTTGCAACAAATTGATGAGCAATGCTTTTTTATAATGCCAACTTTGTATACAAAAGTTGG
CGATGTACGGGCCAGATATACGCGTTGACATTGATTATTGACTAGTTATTAATAGTAATCAATTACGGGG
TCATTAGTTCATAGCCCATATATGGAGTTCCGCGTTACATAACTTACGGTAAATGGCCCGCCTGGCTGAC
CGCCCAACGACCCCCGCCCATTGACGTCAATAATGACGTATGTTCCCATAGTAACGCCAATAGGGACTTT
CCATTGACGTCAATGGGTGGAGTATTTACGGTAAACTGCCCACTTGGCAGTACATCAAGTGTATCATATG
CCAAGTACGCCCCCTATTGACGTCAATGACGGTAAATGGCCCGCCTGGCATTATGCCCAGTACATGACCT
TATGGGACTTTCCTACTTGGCAGTACATCTACGTATTAGTCATCGCTATTACCATGGTGATGCGGTTTTG
GCAGTACATCAATGGGCGTGGATAGCGGTTTGACTCACGGGGATTTCCAAGTCTCCACCCCATTGACGTC
AATGGGAGTTTGTTTTGGCACCAAAATCAACGGGACTTTCCAAAATGTCGTAACAACTCCGCCCCATTGA
CGCAAATGGGCGGTAGGCGTGTACGGTGGGAGGTCTATATAAGCAGAGCTCTCTGGCTAACTAGAGAACC
CACTGCTTACTGGCTTATCGAAATTAATACGACTCACTATAGGGAGACCCA
