>Addgene plasmid #62094 | pMuLE ENTR CMV loxP L5-L2 | addgene partial sequence | sequence record 103559 | M13-F20 5'-TGTAAAACGACGGCCAGT-3'
GACTGATAGTGACCTGTTCGTTGCAACAAATTGATGAGCAATGCTTTTTTATAATGCCAACTTTGTATAC
AAAAGTTGGCGATGTACGGGCCAGATATACGCGTTGACATTGATTATTGACTAGTTATTAATAGTAATCA
ATTACGGGGTCATTAGTTCATAGCCCATATATGGAGTTCCGCGTTACATAACTTACGGTAAATGGCCCGC
CTGGCTGACCGCCCAACGACCCCCGCCCATTGACGTCAATAATGACGTATGTTCCCATAGTAACGCCAAT
AGGGACTTTCCATTGACGTCAATGGGTGGAGTATTTACGGTAAACTGCCCACTTGGCAGTACATCAAGTG
TATCATATGCCAAGTACGCCCCCTATTGACGTCAATGACGGTAAATGGCCCGCCTGGCATTATGCCCAGT
ACATGACCTTATGGGACTTTCCTACTTGGCAGTACATCTACGTATTAGTCATCGCTATTACCATGGTGAT
GCGGTTTTGGCAGTACATCAATGGGCGTGGATAGCGGTTTGACTCACGGGGATTTCCAAGTCTCCACCCC
ATTGACGTCAATGGGAGTTTGTTTTGGCACCAAAATCAACGGGACTTTCCAAAATGTCGTAACAACTCCG
CCCCATTGACGCAAATGGGCGGTAGGCGTGTACGGTGGGAGGTCTATAT
