>Addgene plasmid #62094 | pMuLE ENTR CMV loxP L5-L2 | addgene partial sequence | sequence record 103561 | M13-Rev 5'-CAGGAAACAGCTATGACC-3'
TGATTTTATTTTGACTGATAGTGACCTGTTCGTTGCAACAAATTGATAAGCAATGCTTTCTTATAATGCC
AACTTTGTACAAGAAAGCTGGGTACCTCTAGACATAACTTCGTATAATGTATGCTATACGAAGTTATGCA
TGCTCGAGCGGCCGCCAGTGTGATGGATATCTGCAGAATTCCAGCACACTGGCGGCCGTTACTAGTGGAT
CCGAGCTCGGTACCAAGCATAACTTCGTATAATGTATGCTATACGAAGTTATGAAGCTTGGGTCTCCCTA
TAGTGAGTCGTATTAATTTCGATAAGCCAGTAAGCAGTGGGTTCTCTAGTTAGCCAGAGAGCTCTGCTTA
TATAGACCTCCCACCGTACACGCCTACCGCCCATTTGCGTCAATGGGGCGGAGTTGTTACGACATTTTGG
AAAGTCCCGTTGATTTTGGTGCCAAAACAAACTCCCATTGACGTCAATGGGGTGGAGACTTGGAAATCCC
CGTGAGTCAAACCGCTATCCACGCCCATTGATGTACTGCCAAAACCGCATCACCATGGTAATAGCGATGA
CTAATACGTA
